Addgene plasmid #215941: AA233
Purpose: Fragmid fragment: (guide cassette) guide expression; positive control cell surface with 2xPP7 & 2xMS2 in trRNA
Depositing lab: John Doench. Depositing organization: Broad Institute. Publication: Modular vector assembly enables rapid assessment of emerging CRISPR technologies. McGee AV, Liu YV, Griffith AL, Szegletes ZM, Wen B, Kraus C, Miller NW, Steger RJ, Escude Velasco B, Bosch JA, Zirin JD, Viswanatha R, Sontheimer EJ, Goodale A, Greene MA, Green TM, Doench JG. Cell Genom. 2024 Mar 13;4(3):100519. doi: 10.1016/j.xgen.2024.100519. PubMed 38484704.
Backbone
  Vector backbone: pUC57-Kan
  Vector type: CRISPR ; Fragment
Growth in bacteria
  Bacterial resistance: Kanamycin, 50 μg/mL
  Growth temperature: 37°C
  Growth strain: DH5alpha
  Copy number: Unknown
Gene/Insert
  Gene/Insert name: U6_v1; sgCD274_v1 [Sp]; trRNA_v14 [Sp]
  gRNA/shRNA sequence: CTATACACAGCTTTATTCCT
  Species: Streptococcus pyogenes
  Cloning method: Unknown
Resource information
  A portion of this plasmid was derived from a plasmid made by: Genscript ID: U024JHB230-39
Terms and licenses: Academic/Nonprofit Terms; Industry Terms: Not Available to Industry
Depositor comments: Please visit https://www.biorxiv.org/content/10.1101/2023.10.25.564061v1 for bioRxiv preprint.
How to cite: AA233 was a gift from John Doench (Addgene plasmid # 215941 ; http://n2t.net/addgene:215941 ; RRID:Addgene_215941)
