[The description below was written by a language model from this plasmid's Addgene catalogue record and pLannotate feature annotations shown in this document.]
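Description:
AA233 is a small (about 3.1 kb) bacterial cloning plasmid built on the pUC57-Kan backbone that serves as a "fragment" module in the Fragmid modular vector assembly system for CRISPR technologies. It is not itself a delivery or expression vector. Instead, it stores a guide-cassette part intended to be combined with other fragments into a complete destination construct. It is propagated in E. coli through a high-copy ColE1/pUC-type origin and selected with kanamycin through the aph(3')-Ia resistance gene. The remaining annotated features are backbone remnants with no role in the payload: fragments of lacZα, lacI, rop and bom, along with the lac promoter, lac operator and CAP binding site.

The insert is a guide RNA expression unit in three parts. A human U6 RNA polymerase III promoter (U6_v1) drives a Streptococcus pyogenes Cas9 spacer targeting CD274 (sgCD274_v1), which is followed by a modified tracrRNA scaffold (trRNA_v14). According to the record, this scaffold carries two PP7 and two MS2 RNA hairpins. Such aptamers are bound by their cognate phage coat proteins, so effector domains fused to those coat proteins can be recruited to the Cas9–guide complex. The embedded hairpins probably explain why the feature table recognises only part of the region downstream of the promoter as tracrRNA, and the spacer itself is not annotated. The guide is described as a positive control against a cell-surface target. This suggests that activity can be scored by changes in surface protein level, though the record does not specify the assay, the Cas protein variant or the effector to be paired with it.
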