Features (pLannotate 1.2.2; 11 found; start..end, strand, type, name):
    137..236     +  misc_feature   bom (fragment): basis of mobility region from pBR322
    242..399     -  CDS            lacZα (fragment): LacZα fragment of β-galactosidase; lacZ fragment
    444..684     +  promoter       U6 promoter: RNA polymerase III promoter for human U6 snRNA
    848..912     +  misc_RNA       tracrRNA (fragment): trans-activating CRISPR RNA for the Streptococcus pyogenes CRISPR/Cas9 system
   1020..1036    -  protein_bind   lac operator: The lac repressor binds to the lac operator to inhibit transcription in E. coli. This inhibition can be relieved by adding lactose or isopropyl-β-D-thiogalactopyranoside (IPTG). lac repressor encoded by lacI
   1044..1074    -  promoter       lac promoter: promoter for the E. coli lac operon
   1089..1110    -  protein_bind   CAP binding site: CAP binding activates transcription in the presence of cAMP. E. coli catabolite activator protein
   1123..1215    -  CDS            lacI (fragment): lac repressor; lacI; The lac repressor binds to the lac operator to inhibit transcription in E. coli. This inhibition can be relieved by adding lactose or isopropyl-β-D-thiogalactopyranoside (IPTG).
   1398..1986    -  rep_origin     ori: high-copy-number ColE1/pMB1/pBR322/pUC origin of replication
   2164..2973    -  CDS            KanR: aminoglycoside phosphotransferase; aph(3')-Ia; confers resistance to kanamycin in bacteria or G418 (Geneticin®) in eukaryotes
   3080..35      +  CDS            rop (fragment) (across the origin): Rop protein, which maintains plasmids at low copy number; rop
>Addgene plasmid #215941 | AA233 | addgene full sequence | sequence record 431532 | Addgene NGS Result
TCGCGCGTTTCGGTGATGACGGTGAAAACCTCTGACACATGCAGCTCCCGGAGACGGTCACAGCTTGTCT
GTAAGCGGATGCCGGGAGCAGACAAGCCCGTCAGGGCGCGTCAGCGGGTGTTGGCGGGTGTCGGGGCTGG
CTTAACTATGCGGCATCAGAGCAGATTGTACTGAGAGTGCACCATATGCGGTGTGAAATACCGCACAGAT
GCGTAAGGAGAAAATACCGCATCAGGCGCCATTCGCCATTCAGGCTGCGCAACTGTTGGGAAGGGCGATC
GGTGCGGGCCTCTTCGCTATTACGCCAGCTGGCGAAAGGGGGATGTGCTGCAAGGCGATTAAGTTGGGTA
ACGCCAGGGTTTTCCCAGTCACGACGTTGTAAAACGACGGCCAGAGAATTCGAGCTCGGTACCTCGCGAA
TACATCTAGATGAAGACGTCAGAGAGGGCCTATTTCCCATGATTCCTTCATATTTGCATATACGATACAA
GGCTGTTAGAGAGATAATTAGAATTAATTTGACTGTAAACACAAAGATATTAGTACAAAATACGTGACGT
AGAAAGTAATAATTTCTTGGGTAGTTTGCAGTTTTAAAATTATGTTTTAAAATGGACTATCATATGCTTA
CCGTAACTTGAAAGTATTTCGATTTCTTGGCTTTATATATCTTGTGGAAAGGACGAAACACCGCTATACA
CAGCTTTATTCCTGTTTAAGAGCTATGCTGCGAATACGAGGGAGCAGACGATATGGCGTCGCTCCTCTCC
ACGAGAGCATATGGGCTCCGTGGTCTCGTACACCATCAGGGTACGTATCAGACACCATCAGGGTCTGCTC
GTATTCGCAGCATAGCAAGTTTAAATAAGGCTAGTCCGTTATCAACTTGAAAAAGTGGCACCGAGTCGGT
GCTTTTTTGAATTCGAACACGCGTCTTCATCGGATCCCGGGCCCGTCGACTGCAGAGGCCTGCATGCAAG
CTTGGTGTAATCATGGTCATAGCTGTTTCCTGTGTGAAATTGTTATCCGCTCACAATTCCACACAACATA
CGAGCCGGAAGCATAAAGTGTAAAGCCTGGGGTGCCTAATGAGTGAGCTAACTCACATTAATTGCGTTGC
GCTCACTGCCCGCTTTCCAGTCGGGAAACCTGTCGTGCCAGCTGCATTAATGAATCGGCCAACGCGCGGG
GAGAGGCGGTTTGCGTATTGGGCGCTCTTCCGCTTCCTCGCTCACTGACTCGCTGCGCTCGGTCGTTCGG
CTGCGGCGAGCGGTATCAGCTCACTCAAAGGCGGTAATACGGTTATCCACAGAATCAGGGGATAACGCAG
GAAAGAACATGTGAGCAAAAGGCCAGCAAAAGGCCAGGAACCGTAAAAAGGCCGCGTTGCTGGCGTTTTT
CCATAGGCTCCGCCCCCCTGACGAGCATCACAAAAATCGACGCTCAAGTCAGAGGTGGCGAAACCCGACA
GGACTATAAAGATACCAGGCGTTTCCCCCTGGAAGCTCCCTCGTGCGCTCTCCTGTTCCGACCCTGCCGC
TTACCGGATACCTGTCCGCCTTTCTCCCTTCGGGAAGCGTGGCGCTTTCTCATAGCTCACGCTGTAGGTA
TCTCAGTTCGGTGTAGGTCGTTCGCTCCAAGCTGGGCTGTGTGCACGAACCCCCCGTTCAGCCCGACCGC
TGCGCCTTATCCGGTAACTATCGTCTTGAGTCCAACCCGGTAAGACACGACTTATCGCCACTGGCAGCAG
CCACTGGTAACAGGATTAGCAGAGCGAGGTATGTAGGCGGTGCTACAGAGTTCTTGAAGTGGTGGCCTAA
CTACGGCTACACTAGAAGAACAGTATTTGGTATCTGCGCTCTGCTGAAGCCAGTTACCTTCGGAAAAAGA
GTTGGTAGCTCTTGATCCGGCAAACAAACCACCGCTGGTAGCGGTGGTTTTTTTGTTTGCAAGCAGCAGA
TTACGCGCAGAAAAAAAGGATCTCAAGAAGATCCTTTGATCTTTTCTACGGGGTCTGACGCTCAGTGGAA
CGAAAACTCACGTTAAGGGATTTTGGTCATGAGATTATCAAAAAGGATCTTCACCTAGATCCTTTTAAAT
TAAAAATGAAGTTTTAAATCAAGCCCAATCTGAATAATGTTACAACCAATTAACCAATTCTGATTAGAAA
AACTCATCGAGCATCAAATGAAACTGCAATTTATTCATATCAGGATTATCAATACCATATTTTTGAAAAA
GCCGTTTCTGTAATGAAGGAGAAAACTCACCGAGGCAGTTCCATAGGATGGCAAGATCCTGGTATCGGTC
TGCGATTCCGACTCGTCCAACATCAATACAACCTATTAATTTCCCCTCGTCAAAAATAAGGTTATCAAGT
GAGAAATCACCATGAGTGACGACTGAATCCGGTGAGAATGGCAAAAGTTTATGCATTTCTTTCCAGACTT
GTTCAACAGGCCAGCCATTACGCTCGTCATCAAAATCACTCGCATCAACCAAACCGTTATTCATTCGTGA
TTGCGCCTGAGCGAGACGAAATACGCGATCGCTGTTAAAAGGACAATTACAAACAGGAATCGAATGCAAC
CGGCGCAGGAACACTGCCAGCGCATCAACAATATTTTCACCTGAATCAGGATATTCTTCTAATACCTGGA
ATGCTGTTTTTCCGGGGATCGCAGTGGTGAGTAACCATGCATCATCAGGAGTACGGATAAAATGCTTGAT
GGTCGGAAGAGGCATAAATTCCGTCAGCCAGTTTAGTCTGACCATCTCATCTGTAACATCATTGGCAACG
CTACCTTTGCCATGTTTCAGAAACAACTCTGGCGCATCGGGCTTCCCATACAAGCGATAGATTGTCGCAC
CTGATTGCCCGACATTATCGCGAGCCCATTTATACCCATATAAATCAGCATCCATGTTGGAATTTAATCG
CGGCCTCGACGTTTCCCGTTGAATATGGCTCATAACACCCCTTGTATTACTGTTTATGTAAGCAGACAGT
TTTATTGTTCATGATGATATATTTTTATCTTGTGCAATGTAACATCAGAGATTTTGAGACACGGGCCAGA
GCTGCA
